Addgene plasmid #52261: pSA1
Purpose: Bacterial expression of human 6His-tagged SUMO1 and SUMO-E1
Depositing lab: Primo Schaer. Depositing organization: University of Basel. Publication: Versatile Recombinant SUMOylation System for the Production of SUMO-Modified Protein. Weber AR, Schuermann D, Schar P. PLoS One. 2014 Jul 9;9(7):e102157. doi: 10.1371/journal.pone.0102157. eCollection 2014. PubMed 25007328.
Backbone
  Vector backbone: pCDFDuet-1
  Backbone manufacturer: Novagen
  Backbone size w/o insert (bp): 3781
  Total vector size (bp): 7815
  Modifications to backbone: linker with T7 terminator cloned into the AflII site between the two expression units of pCDFDuet1
  Vector type: Bacterial Expression
Growth in bacteria
  Bacterial resistance: Streptomycin, 50 μg/mL
  Growth temperature: 37°C
  Growth strain: DH5alpha
  Growth instructions: In combination with a second vector for protein expression in BL21(DE3) cells, the selection pressure was reduced by half to 25 mg/L Streptomycin
  Copy number: Low Copy
Gene/Insert 1
  Gene/Insert name: SUMO-1 (alt name: Ubl1)
  Species: H. sapiens (human)
  Insert size (bp): 342
  Mutation: C-terminal gly-gly
  GenBank ID: NM_003352.4
  Entrez Gene: SUMO1 (a.k.a. DAP1, GMP1, OFC10, PIC1, SENP2, SMT3, SMT3C, SMT3H3, UBL1)
  Promoter: T7
  Tag / fusion protein: 6His-tag (N terminal on backbone)
  Cloning method: Restriction Enzyme; 5′ cloning site BglII (destroyed during cloning); 3′ cloning site PstI (not destroyed)
  Sequencing primers: 5′ TAATACGACTCACTATAGGG
Gene/Insert 2
  Gene/Insert name: SAE-2 (alt name: UBA 2)
  Species: H. sapiens (human)
  Insert size (bp): 1947
  GenBank ID: NM_005499.2
  Entrez Gene: UBA2 (a.k.a. ACCES, ARX, HRIHFB2115, SAE2)
  Promoter: T7
  Cloning method: Restriction Enzyme; 5′ cloning site EcoRI (destroyed during cloning); 3′ cloning site NotI (not destroyed)
  Sequencing primers: 5′ TAATACGACTCACTATAGGG
Gene/Insert 3
  Gene/Insert name: SAE-1 (alt names: Aos1; Uble1a)
  Species: H. sapiens (human)
  Insert size (bp): 1041
  GenBank ID: NM_005500.2
  Entrez Gene: SAE1 (a.k.a. AOS1, HSPC140, SUA1, UBLE1A)
  Promoter: rbs
  Cloning method: Restriction Enzyme; 5′ cloning site NotI (not destroyed); 3′ cloning site NheI (destroyed during cloning)
  Sequencing primers: 5′ GATGAGAAAGAGAATCTCAG
Resource information
  A portion of this plasmid was derived from a plasmid made by: cDNAs of the SUMO components were amplified from pGEX-based expression vectors kindly gifted by Ronald Hay and Marc Hottiger
Terms and licenses: Academic/Nonprofit Terms; Industry Terms: Not Available to Industry
How to cite: pSA1 was a gift from Primo Schaer (Addgene plasmid # 52261 ; http://n2t.net/addgene:52261 ; RRID:Addgene_52261)
