[The description below was written by a language model from this plasmid's Addgene catalogue record and pLannotate feature annotations shown in this document.]
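Description:
pSA1 is a bacterial expression plasmid built on the Novagen pCDFDuet-1 backbone that co-produces human SUMO1 and both subunits of the human SUMO-activating enzyme (E1) in E. coli. It replicates from the low-copy CloDF13 origin, which is compatible with other common plasmid origins, and is selected with streptomycin through the aadA (SmR) aminoglycoside adenylyltransferase gene. A lacI gene on the backbone supplies the repressor that binds the lac operators downstream of each T7 promoter, so expression is IPTG-inducible in hosts that provide T7 RNA polymerase, such as BL21(DE3).

The first T7/lac unit, with a T7 gene 10 ribosome binding site, drives SUMO1 fused to an N-terminal 6His tag contributed by the backbone. The SUMO1 coding region ends at the C-terminal Gly-Gly motif, the mature form competent for activation and conjugation without prior protease processing. The second T7/lac unit is bicistronic: SAE2 (UBA2), the subunit carrying the catalytic cysteine, is followed by SAE1 (AOS1), which has no promoter of its own and is translated from a separate ribosome binding site on the same transcript. A T7 terminator closes this unit. The depositor also records a linker with an additional T7 terminator inserted at the AflII site between the two units, although the annotation does not mark it.

The plasmid belongs to a recombinant SUMOylation system and is meant to be combined with a second compatible vector to generate SUMO-modified proteins in bacteria. The catalogue lists a total size of 7815 bp, whereas the annotated depositor sequence is 6983 nt; the record does not explain this discrepancy. The short TcR and SET1 fragments are probably incidental annotation matches.
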