Features (pLannotate 1.2.2; 18 found; start..end, strand, type, name):
      1..19      +  promoter       T7 promoter: promoter for bacteriophage T7 RNA polymerase
     20..44      +  protein_bind   lac operator: The lac repressor binds to the lac operator to inhibit transcription in E. coli. This inhibition can be relieved by adding lactose or isopropyl-β-D-thiogalactopyranoside (IPTG). lac repressor encoded by lacI
     59..81      +  RBS            RBS: efficient ribosome binding site from bacteriophage T7 gene 10 (Olins and Rangwala, 1989)
    139..429     +  CDS            SUMO1: SUMO1_HUMAN - Also known as SMT3C, SMT3H3, UBL1. Experimental evidence at protein level: Swiss-Prot protein existence level 1. Ubiquitin-like protein that can be covalently attached to proteins as a monomer or a lysine-linked polymer. Covalent attachment via an isopeptide bond to its substrates requires prior activation by the E1 complex SAE1-SAE2 and linkage to the E2 enzyme UBE2I, and can be promoted by E3 ligases such as PIAS1-4, RANBP2 or CBX4. This post- translational modification on lysine residues of proteins plays a crucial role in a number of cellular processes such as nuclear transpo
    549..567     +  promoter       T7 promoter: promoter for bacteriophage T7 RNA polymerase
    568..592     +  protein_bind   lac operator: The lac repressor binds to the lac operator to inhibit transcription in E. coli. This inhibition can be relieved by adding lactose or isopropyl-β-D-thiogalactopyranoside (IPTG). lac repressor encoded by lacI
    662..2581    +  CDS            UBA2: SAE2_HUMAN - Also known as SAE2, UBLE1B. Experimental evidence at protein level: Swiss-Prot protein existence level 1. The heterodimer acts as an E1 ligase for SUMO1, SUMO2, SUMO3, and probably SUMO4. It mediates ATP-dependent activation of SUMO proteins followed by formation of a thioester bond between a SUMO protein and a conserved active site cysteine residue on UBA2/SAE2. From Homo sapiens (Human).
   2613..3650    +  CDS            SAE1: SAE1_HUMAN - Also known as AOS1, SUA1, UBLE1A. Experimental evidence at protein level: Swiss-Prot protein existence level 1. The heterodimer acts as an E1 ligase for SUMO1, SUMO2, SUMO3, and probably SUMO4. It mediates ATP-dependent activation of SUMO proteins followed by formation of a thioester bond between a SUMO protein and a conserved active site cysteine residue on UBA2/SAE2. From Homo sapiens (Human).
   3656..3673    +  CDS            SET1 (fragment): solubility-enhancement tag derived from T7 phage gene 10B
   3681..3728    +  terminator     T7 terminator: transcription terminator for bacteriophage T7 RNA polymerase
   3899..4690    -  CDS            SmR: aminoglycoside adenylyltransferase (Murphy, 1985); aadA; confers resistance to spectinomycin and streptomycin
   4691..4782    -  promoter       AmpR promoter: bla
   4830..5568    -  rep_origin     CloDF13 ori: Plasmids containing the CloDF13 (CDF) origin of replication can be propagated in E. coli cells that contain additional plasmids with compatible origins.
   5665..5729    -  CDS            TcR (fragment): tetracycline efflux protein; tet; confers resistance to tetracycline
   5744..5765    -  protein_bind   CAP binding site: CAP binding activates transcription in the presence of cAMP. E. coli catabolite activator protein
   5778..6860    -  CDS            lacI: lac repressor; lacI; The lac repressor binds to the lac operator to inhibit transcription in E. coli. This inhibition can be relieved by adding lactose or isopropyl-β-D-thiogalactopyranoside (IPTG).
   6861..6938    -  promoter       lacI promoter: lacI
   6946..6981    -  CDS            TcR (fragment): tetracycline efflux protein; tet; confers resistance to tetracycline
>Addgene plasmid #52261 | pSA1 | depositor full sequence | sequence record 80810 | pSA1 sequence 6983 bps
TAATACGACTCACTATAGGGGAATTGTGAGCGGATAACAATTCCCCTGTAGAAATAATTTTGTTTAACTT
TAATAAGGAGATATACCATGGGCAGCAGCCATCACCATCATCACCACAGCCAGGATCTGGTTCCGCGTAT
GTCTGACCAGGAGGCCAAACCTTCAACTGAGGACTTGGGGGATAAGAAGGAAGGTGAATATATTAAACTC
AAAGTCATTGGACAGGATAGCAGTGAGATTCACTTCAAAGTGAAAATGACAACACATCTCAAGAAACTCA
AAGAATCATACTGTCAAAGACAGGGTGTTCCAATGAATTCACTCAGGTTTCTCTTTGAGGGTCAGAGAAT
TGCTGATAATCATACTCCAAAAGAACTGGGAATGGAGGAAGAAGATGTGATTGAAGTTTATCAGGAACAA
ACGGGGGGTTAGGGATCCCCGGGAATTCATCGTGACTGACTGACGCTGCAGGTCGACAAGCTTGCGGCCG
CATAATGCTTAAGTCGAACAGAAAGTAATCGTATTGTACACGGCCGCATAATCGAAATTAATACGACTCA
CTATAGGGGAATTGTGAGCGGATAACAATTCCCCATCTTAGTATATTAGTTAAGTATAAGAAGGAGATAT
ACATATGGCAGATCTCAATTCCCGGGTCGACATGGCACTGTCGCGGGGGCTGCCCCGGGAGCTGGCTGAG
GCGGTGGCCGGGGGCCGGGTGCTGGTGGTGGGGGCGGGCGGCATCGGCTGCGAGCTCCTCAAGAATCTCG
TGCTCACCGGTTTCTCCCACATCGACCTGATTGATCTGGATACTATTGATGTAAGCAACCTCAACAGACA
GTTTTTGTTTCAAAAGAAACATGTTGGAAGATCAAAGGCACAGGTTGCCAAGGAAAGTGTACTGCAGTTT
TACCCGAAAGCTAATATCGTTGCCTACCATGACAGCATCATGAACCCTGACTATAATGTGGAATTTTTCC
GACAGTTTATACTGGTTATGAATGCTTTAGATAACAGAGCTGCCCGAAACCATGTTAATAGAATGTGCCT
GGCAGCTGATGTTCCTCTTATTGAAAGTGGAACAGCTGGGTATCTTGGACAAGTAACTACTATCAAAAAG
GGTGTGACCGAGTGTTATGAGTGTCATCCTAAGCCGACCCAGAGAACCTTTCCTGGCTGTACAATTCGTA
ACACACCTTCAGAACCTATACATTGCATCGTTTGGGCAAAGTACTTGTTCAACCAGTTGTTTGGGGAAGA
AGATGCTGATCAAGAAGTATCTCCTGACAGAGCTGACCCTGAAGCTGCCTGGGAACCAACGGAAGCCGAA
GCCAGAGCTAGAGCATCTAATGAAGATGGTGACATTAAACGTATTTCTACTAAGGAATGGGCTAAATCAA
CTGGATATGATCCAGTTAAACTTTTTACCAAGCTTTTTAAAGATGACATCAGGTATCTGTTGACAATGGA
CAAACTATGGCGGAAAAGGAAACCTCCAGTTCCGTTGGACTGGGCTGAAGTACAAAGTCAAGGAGAAGAA
ACGAATGCATCAGATCAACAGAATGAACCCCAGTTAGGCCTGAAAGACCAGCAGGTTCTAGATGTAAAGA
GCTATGCACGTCTTTTTTCAAAGAGCATCGAGACTTTGAGAGTTCATTTAGCAGAAAAGGGGGATGGAGC
TGAGCTCATATGGGATAAGGATGACCCATCTGCAATGGATTTTGTCACCTCTGCTGCAAACCTCAGGATG
CATATTTTCAGTATGAATATGAAGAGTAGATTTGATATCAAATCAATGGCAGGGAACATTATTCCTGCTA
TTGCTACTACTAATGCAGTAATTGCTGGGTTGATAGTATTGGAAGGATTGAAGATTTTATCAGGAAAAAT
AGACCAGTGCAGAACAATTTTTTTGAATAAACAACCAAACCCAAGAAAGAAGCTTCTTGTGCCTTGTGCA
CTGGATCCTCCCAACCCCAATTGTTATGTATGTGCCAGCAAGCCAGAGGTGACTGTGCGGCTGAATGTCC
ATAAAGTGACTGTTCTCACCTTACAAGACAAGATAGTGAAAGAAAAATTTGCTATGGTAGCACCAGATGT
CCAAATTGAAGATGGGAAAGGAACAATCCTAATATCTTCCGAAGAGGGAGAGACGGAAGCTAATAATCAC
AAGAAGTTGTCAGAATTTGGAATTAGAAATGGCAGCCGGCTTCAAGCAGATGACTTCCTCCAGGACTATA
CTTTATTGATCAACATCCTTCATAGTGAAGACCTAGGAAAGGACGTTGAATTTGAAGTTGTTGGTGATGC
TCCGGAAAAAGTGGGGCCCAAACAAGCTGAAGATGCTGCCAAAAGCATAACCAATGGCAGTGATGATGGA
GCTCAGCCCTCCACCTCCACAGCTCAAGAGCAAGATGACGTTCTCATAGTTGATTCGGATGAAGAAGATT
CTTCAAATAATGCCGACGTCAGTGAAGAAGAGAGAAGCCGCAAGAGGAAATTAGATGAGAAAGAGAATCT
CAGTGCAAAGAGGTCACGTATAGAACAGAAGGAAGAGCTTGATGATGTCATAGCATTAGATTGAGCGGCC
GCATTAAAAGGAGGAATTAACTATGGTGGAGAAGGAGGAGGCTGGCGGCGGCATTAGCGAGGAGGAGGCG
GCACAGTATGACCGGCAGATCCGCCTGTGGGGACTGGAGGCCCAGAAACGGCTGCGGGCCTCTCGGGTGC
TTCTTGTCGGCTTGAAAGGACTTGGGGCTGAAATTGCCAAGAATCTCATCTTGGCAGGAGTGAAAGGACT
GACCATGCTGGATCACGAACAGGTAACTCCAGAAGATCCCGGAGCTCAGTTCTTGATTCGTACTGGGTCT
GTTGGCCGAAATAGGGCTGAAGCCTCTTTGGAGCGAGCTCAGAATCTCAACCCCATGGTGGATGTGAAGG
TGGACACTGAGGATATAGAGAAGAAACCAGAGTCATTTTTCACTCAATTCGATGCTGTGTGTCTGACTTG
CTGCTCCAGGGATGTCATAGTTAAAGTTGACCAGATCTGTCACAAAAATAGCATCAAGTTCTTTACAGGA
GATGTTTTTGGCTACCATGGATACACATTTGCCAATCTAGGAGAGCATGAGTTTGTAGAGGAGAAAACTA
AAGTTGCCAAAGTTAGCCAAGGAGTAGAAGATGGGCCCGACACCAAGAGAGCAAAACTTGATTCTTCTGA
GACAACGATGGTCAAAAAGAAGGTGGTCTTCTGCCCTGTTAAAGAAGCCCTGGAGGTGGACTGGAGCAGT
GAGAAAGCAAAGGCTGCTCTGAAGCGCACGACCTCCGACTACTTTCTCCTTCAAGTGCTCTTAAAGTTCC
GTACAGATAAAGGAAGAGATCCCAGTTCTGATACATATGAGGAAGATTCTGAGTTGTTGCTCCAGATACG
AAATGATGTGCTTGACTCACTGGGTATTAGTCCTGACCTGCTTCCTGAGGACTTTGTCAGGTACTGCTTC
TCCGAGATGGCCCCAGTGTGTGCGGTGGTTGGAGGGATTTTGGCACAGGAAATTGTGAAGGCCCTGTCTC
AGCGGGACCCTCCTCACAACAACTTCTTCTTCTTCGATGGCATGAAGGGGAATGGGATTGTGGAGTGCCT
TGGCCCCAAGGGCTAGGCTGCTGCCACCGCTGAGCAATAACTAGCATAACCCCTTGGGGCCTCTAAACGG
GTCTTGAGGGGTTTTTTGCTGAAACCTCAGGCATTTGAGAAGCACACGGTCACACTGCTTCCGGTAGTCA
ATAAACCGGTAAACCAGCAATAGACATAAGCGGCTATTTAACGACCCTGCCCTGAACCGACGACCGGGTC
ATCGTGGCCGGATCTTGCGGCCCCTCGGCTTGAACGAATTGTTAGACATTATTTGCCGACTACCTTGGTG
ATCTCGCCTTTCACGTAGTGGACAAATTCTTCCAACTGATCTGCGCGCGAGGCCAAGCGATCTTCTTCTT
GTCCAAGATAAGCCTGTCTAGCTTCAAGTATGACGGGCTGATACTGGGCCGGCAGGCGCTCCATTGCCCA
GTCGGCAGCGACATCCTTCGGCGCGATTTTGCCGGTTACTGCGCTGTACCAAATGCGGGACAACGTAAGC
ACTACATTTCGCTCATCGCCAGCCCAGTCGGGCGGCGAGTTCCATAGCGTTAAGGTTTCATTTAGCGCCT
CAAATAGATCCTGTTCAGGAACCGGATCAAAGAGTTCCTCCGCCGCTGGACCTACCAAGGCAACGCTATG
TTCTCTTGCTTTTGTCAGCAAGATAGCCAGATCAATGTCGATCGTGGCTGGCTCGAAGATACCTGCAAGA
ATGTCATTGCGCTGCCATTCTCCAAATTGCAGTTCGCGCTTAGCTGGATAACGCCACGGAATGATGTCGT
CGTGCACAACAATGGTGACTTCTACAGCGCGGAGAATCTCGCTCTCTCCAGGGGAAGCCGAAGTTTCCAA
AAGGTCGTTGATCAAAGCTCGCCGCGTTGTTTCATCAAGCCTTACGGTCACCGTAACCAGCAAATCAATA
TCACTGTGTGGCTTCAGGCCGCCATCCACTGCGGAGCCGTACAAATGTACGGCCAGCAACGTCGGTTCGA
GATGGCGCTCGATGACGCCAACTACCTCTGATAGTTGAGTCGATACTTCGGCGATCACCGCTTCCCTCAT
ACTCTTCCTTTTTCAATATTATTGAAGCATTTATCAGGGTTATTGTCTCATGAGCGGATACATATTTGAA
TGTATTTAGAAAAATAAACAAATAGCTAGCTCACTCGGTCGCTACGCTCCGGGCGTGAGACTGCGGCGGG
CGCTGCGGACACATACAAAGTTACCCACAGATTCCGTGGATAAGCAGGGGACTAACATGTGAGGCAAAAC
AGCAGGGCCGCGCCGGTGGCGTTTTTCCATAGGCTCCGCCCTCCTGCCAGAGTTCACATAAACAGACGCT
TTTCCGGTGCATCTGTGGGAGCCGTGAGGCTCAACCATGAATCTGACAGTACGGGCGAAACCCGACAGGA
CTTAAAGATCCCCACCGTTTCCGGCGGGTCGCTCCCTCTTGCGCTCTCCTGTTCCGACCCTGCCGTTTAC
CGGATACCTGTTCCGCCTTTCTCCCTTACGGGAAGTGTGGCGCTTTCTCATAGCTCACACACTGGTATCT
CGGCTCGGTGTAGGTCGTTCGCTCCAAGCTGGGCTGTAAGCAAGAACTCCCCGTTCAGCCCGACTGCTGC
GCCTTATCCGGTAACTGTTCACTTGAGTCCAACCCGGAAAAGCACGGTAAAACGCCACTGGCAGCAGCCA
TTGGTAACTGGGAGTTCGCAGAGGATTTGTTTAGCTAAACACGCGGTTGCTCTTGAAGTGTGCGCCAAAG
TCCGGCTACACTGGAAGGACAGATTTGGTTGCTGTGCTCTGCGAAAGCCAGTTACCACGGTTAAGCAGTT
CCCCAACTGACTTAACCTTCGATCAAACCACCTCCCCAGGTGGTTTTTTCGTTTACAGGGCAAAAGATTA
CGCGCAGAAAAAAAGGATCTCAAGAAGATCCTTTGATCTTTTCTACTGAACCGCTCTAGATTTCAGTGCA
ATTTATCTCTTCAAATGTAGCACCTGAAGTCAGCCCCATACGATATAAGTTGTAATTCTCATGTTAGTCA
TGCCCCGCGCCCACCGGAAGGAGCTGACTGGGTTGAAGGCTCTCAAGGGCATCGGTCGAGATCCCGGTGC
CTAATGAGTGAGCTAACTTACATTAATTGCGTTGCGCTCACTGCCCGCTTTCCAGTCGGGAAACCTGTCG
TGCCAGCTGCATTAATGAATCGGCCAACGCGCGGGGAGAGGCGGTTTGCGTATTGGGCGCCAGGGTGGTT
TTTCTTTTCACCAGTGAGACGGGCAACAGCTGATTGCCCTTCACCGCCTGGCCCTGAGAGAGTTGCAGCA
AGCGGTCCACGCTGGTTTGCCCCAGCAGGCGAAAATCCTGTTTGATGGTGGTTAACGGCGGGATATAACA
TGAGCTGTCTTCGGTATCGTCGTATCCCACTACCGAGATGTCCGCACCAACGCGCAGCCCGGACTCGGTA
ATGGCGCGCATTGCGCCCAGCGCCATCTGATCGTTGGCAACCAGCATCGCAGTGGGAACGATGCCCTCAT
TCAGCATTTGCATGGTTTGTTGAAAACCGGACATGGCACTCCAGTCGCCTTCCCGTTCCGCTATCGGCTG
AATTTGATTGCGAGTGAGATATTTATGCCAGCCAGCCAGACGCAGACGCGCCGAGACAGAACTTAATGGG
CCCGCTAACAGCGCGATTTGCTGGTGACCCAATGCGACCAGATGCTCCACGCCCAGTCGCGTACCGTCTT
CATGGGAGAAAATAATACTGTTGATGGGTGTCTGGTCAGAGACATCAAGAAATAACGCCGGAACATTAGT
GCAGGCAGCTTCCACAGCAATGGCATCCTGGTCATCCAGCGGATAGTTAATGATCAGCCCACTGACGCGT
TGCGCGAGAAGATTGTGCACCGCCGCTTTACAGGCTTCGACGCCGCTTCGTTCTACCATCGACACCACCA
CGCTGGCACCCAGTTGATCGGCGCGAGATTTAATCGCCGCGACAATTTGCGACGGCGCGTGCAGGGCCAG
ACTGGAGGTGGCAACGCCAATCAGCAACGACTGTTTGCCCGCCAGTTGTTGTGCCACGCGGTTGGGAATG
TAATTCAGCTCCGCCATCGCCGCTTCCACTTTTTCCCGCGTTTTCGCAGAAACGTGGCTGGCCTGGTTCA
CCACGCGGGAAACGGTCTGATAAGAGACACCGGCATACTCTGCGACATCGTATAACGTTACTGGTTTCAC
ATTCACCACCCTGAATTGACTCTCTTCCGGGCGCTATCATGCCATACCGCGAAAGGTTTTGCGCCATTCG
ATGGTGTCCGGGATCTCGACGCTCTCCCTTATGCGACTCCTGCATTAGGAAAT
