>Addgene plasmid #52261 | pSA1 | addgene partial sequence | sequence record 89529 | LacI-R 5'-GGCATACTCTGCGACATCGT-3'
ATTGACTCTCTTCCGGGCGCTATCATGCCATACCGCGAAAGGTTTTGCGCCATTCGATGGTGTCCGGGAT
CTCGACGCTCTCCCTTATGCGACTCCTGCATTAGGAAATTAATACGACTCACTATAGGGGAATTGTGAGC
GGATAACAATTCCCCTGTAGAAATAATTTTGTTTAACTTTAATAAGGAGATATACCATGGGCAGCAGCCA
TCACCATCATCACCACAGCCAGGATCTGGTTCCGCGTATGTCTGACCAGGAGGCCAAACCTTCAACTGAG
GACTTGGGGGATAAGAAGGAAGGTGAATATATTAAACTCAAAGTCATTGGACAGGATAGCAGTGAGATTC
ACTTCAAAGTGAAAATGACAACACATCTCAAGAAACTCAAAGAATCATACTGTCAAAGACAGGGTGTTCC
AATGAATTCACTCAGGTTTCTCTTTGAGGGTCAGAGAATTGCTGATAATCATACTCCAAAAGAACTGGGA
ATGGAGGAAGAAGATGTGATTGAAGTTTATCAGGAACAAACGGGGGGTTAGGGATCCCCGGGAATTCATC
GTGACTGACTGACGCTGCAGGTCGACAAGCTTGCGGCCGCATAATGCTTAAGTCGAACAGAAAGTAATCG
TATTGTACACGGCCGCATAATCGAAATTAATACGACTCACTATAGGGGAATTGTGAGCGGATAACAATTC
CCCATCTTAGTATATTAGTTAAGTATAAGAAGGAGATATACATATGGCAGATCTCAATTCCCGGGTCGAC
ATGGCACTGTCGCGGGGGCTGCCCCGGGAGCTGGCTGAGGCGGTGGCCGGGGGCCGGGTGCTGGTGGTG
