>Addgene plasmid #52261 | pSA1 | addgene partial sequence | sequence record 90277 | SAE1-R 5'-GGATCTGCCGGTCATACTGT-3'
GCCTCCTCCTTCTCCACCATAGTTAATTCCTCCTTTTAATGCGGCCGCTCAATCTAATGCTATGACATCA
TCAAGCTCTTCCTTCTGTTCTATACGTGACCTCTTTGCACTGAGATTCTCTTTCTCATCTAATTTCCTCT
TGCGGCTTCTCTCTTCTTCACTGACGTCGGCATTATTTGAAGAATCTTCTTCATCCGAATCAACTATGAG
AACGTCATCTTGCTCTTGAGCTGTGGAGGTGGAGGGCTGAGCTCCATCATCACTGCCATTGGTTATGCTT
TTGGCAGCATCTTCAGCTTGTTTGGGCCCCACTTTTTCCGGAGCATCACCAACAACTTCAAATTCAACGT
CCTTTCCTAGGTCTTCACTATGAAGGATGTTGATCAATAAAGTATAGTCCTGGAGGAAGTCATCTGCTTG
AAGCCGGCTGCCATTTCTAATTCCAAATTCTGACAACTTCTTGTGATTATTAGCTTCCGTCTCTCCCTCT
TCGGAAGATATTAGGATTGTTCCTTTCCCATCTTCAATTTGGACATCTGGTGCTACCATAGCAAATTTTT
CTTTCACTATCTTGTCTTGTAAGGTGAGAACAGTCACTTTATGGACATTCAGCCGCACAGTCACCTCTGG
CTTGCTGGCACATACATAACAATTGGGGTTGGGAGGATCCAGTGCACAAGGCACAAGAAGCTTCTTTCTT
GGGTTTGGTTGTTTATTCAAAAAAATTGTTCTGCACTGGTCTATTTTTCCTGATAAAATCTTCAATCCTT
CCAATACTATCAACCCAGCAATTACTGCATTAGTAGTAGCAATAGCAGGAATAATGTTCCCTGCCATTGA
TTTGATATCAAATCTACTCTTCATATTCATACTGAA
