>Addgene plasmid #52261 | pSA1 | addgene partial sequence | sequence record 90278 | T7term 5'-GCTAGTTATTGCTCAGCGG-3'
CTCCACAATCCCATTCCCCTTCATGCCATCGAAGAAGAAGAAGTTGTTGTGAGGAGGGTCCCGCTGAGAC
AGGGCCTTCACAATTTCCTGTGCCAAAATCCCTCCAACCACCGCACACACTGGGGCCATCTCGGAGAAGC
AGTACCTGACAAAGTCCTCAGGAAGCAGGTCAGGACTAATACCCAGTGAGTCAAGCACATCATTTCGTAT
CTGGAGCAACAACTCAGAATCTTCCTCATATGTATCAGAACTGGGATCTCTTCCTTTATCTGTACGGAAC
TTTAAGAGCACTTGAAGGAGAAAGTAGTCGGAGGTCGTGCGCTTCAGAGCAGCCTTTGCTTTCTCACTGC
TCCAGTCCACCTCCAGGGCTTCTTTAACAGGGCAGAAGACCACCTTCTTTTTGACCATCGTTGTCTCAGA
AGAATCAAGTTTTGCTCTCTTGGTGTCGGGCCCATCTTCTACTCCTTGGCTAACTTTGGCAACTTTAGTT
TTCTCCTCTACAAACTCATGCTCTCCTAGATTGGCAAATGTGTATCCATGGTAGCCAAAAACATCTCCTG
TAAAGAACTTGATGCTATTTTTGTGACAGATCTGGTCAACTTTAACTATGACATCCCTGGAGCAGCAAGT
CAGACACACAGCATCGAATTGAGTGAAAAATGACTCTGGTTTCTTCTCTATATCCTCAGTGTCCACCTTC
ACATCCACCATGGGGTTGAGATTCTGAGCTCGCTCCAAAGAGGCTTCAGCCCTATTTCGGCCAACAGACC
CAGTACGAATCAAGAACTGAGCTCCGGGATCTTCTGGAGTTACCTGTTCGTGATCCAGCATGGTCAGTCC
TTTCACTCCTGCCA
